Addgene plasmid #74448: pUC57-mitoLbNOX
Purpose: This plasmid contains human codon optimized sequence of mitoLbNOX which is a water-forming NADH oxidase that can be used to increase NAD+/NADH ratio in mammalian cells.
Depositing lab: Vamsi Mootha. Depositing organization: Massachusetts General Hospital. Publication: Complementation of mitochondrial electron transport chain by manipulation of the NAD+/NADH ratio. Titov DV, Cracan V, Goodman RP, Peng J, Grabarek Z, Mootha VK. Science. 2016 Apr 8;352(6282):231-5. doi: 10.1126/science.aad4017. Epub 2016 Apr 7. PubMed 27124460.
Backbone
  Vector backbone: PUC57
  Backbone size w/o insert (bp): 2710
  Total vector size (bp): 2850
Growth in bacteria
  Bacterial resistance: Kanamycin, 50 μg/mL
  Growth temperature: 37°C
  Growth strain: DH5alpha
  Copy number: High Copy
Gene/Insert
  Gene/Insert name: mitoLbNOX (alt name: H2O-forming NADH oxidase from Lactobacillus brevis)
  Species: Lactobacillus brevis
  Insert size (bp): 1490
  Mutation: Human codon optimized
  Tag / fusion protein: Flag tag with linker (C terminal on insert); mitochondrial targeting sequence (N terminal on insert)
  Cloning method: Restriction Enzyme; 5′ cloning site Not1 (not destroyed); 3′ cloning site Mlu1 (not destroyed)
  Sequencing primers: 5′ GTAAAACGACGGCCAGTG; 3′ GGAAACAGCTATGACCATG
Terms and licenses: Academic/Nonprofit Terms; Industry Terms: Not Available to Industry
Depositor comments: In our original publication we express mitoLbNOX in mammalian cells using a Tet3G dox-inducible system from Clontech. We cannot distribute those exact plasmids due to Clontech license restrictions. We recommend that investigators subclone this mitoLbNOX sequence into their preferred expression system.
How to cite: pUC57-mitoLbNOX was a gift from Vamsi Mootha (Addgene plasmid # 74448 ; http://n2t.net/addgene:74448 ; RRID:Addgene_74448)
