[The description below was written by a language model from this plasmid's Addgene catalogue record and pLannotate feature annotations shown in this document.]
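Description:
pUC57-mitoLbNOX is a bacterial cloning (storage) plasmid built on the pUC57 backbone that carries a human codon-optimized open reading frame for mitoLbNOX, a mitochondrially targeted version of the water-forming NADH oxidase from Lactobacillus brevis. It replicates in E. coli from a high-copy ColE1/pUC-type origin and is selected with kanamycin through an aph(3')-Ia (KanR) gene driven by the bla (AmpR) promoter. The remaining backbone features are typical pUC remnants: lacZα, lacI and rop fragments, a bom fragment, and the lac promoter, operator and CAP binding site.

The insert sits within the interrupted lacZα region, flanked by NotI and MluI sites that were preserved for excision. It begins with an N-terminal mitochondrial targeting sequence, which the annotation matches to a fragment of human COX4I1 (cytochrome c oxidase subunit 4). This is followed by the NADH oxidase coding sequence, then a linker and a C-terminal FLAG epitope for detection. The automated annotation labels the oxidase by homology to the Enterococcus faecalis nox protein, but the catalogue entry identifies it as the L. brevis enzyme. The insert runs in the opposite direction to the adjacent lac promoter, and no mammalian promoter or polyadenylation signal is annotated, so the plasmid is not itself a mammalian expression vector.

The enzyme oxidizes NADH while reducing oxygen to water, and is used to raise the NAD+/NADH ratio in mammalian cells. The depositors expressed it from a doxycycline-inducible system that they cannot distribute, and they recommend subcloning this sequence into an expression vector of choice. The catalogue's total size of 2,850 bp is inconsistent with both its own backbone and insert sizes and the 4,080 nt sequenced record.
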