Features (pLannotate 1.2.2; 13 found; start..end, strand, type, name):
    124..223     +  misc_feature   bom (fragment): basis of mobility region from pBR322
    229..385     -  CDS            lacZα (fragment): LacZα fragment of β-galactosidase; lacZ fragment
    394..477     +  CDS            COX4I1 (fragment): COX41_HUMAN - Also known as COX4. Experimental evidence at protein level: Swiss-Prot protein existence level 1. Component of the cytochrome c oxidase, the last enzyme in the mitochondrial electron transport chain which drives oxidative phosphorylation. The respiratory chain contains 3 multisubunit complexes succinate dehydrogenase (complex II, CII), ubiquinol- cytochrome c oxidoreductase (cytochrome b-c1 complex, complex III, CIII) and cytochrome c oxidase (complex IV, CIV), that cooperate to transfer electrons derived from NADH and succinate to molecular oxygen, creating an electrochemical gr
    466..1779    +  CDS            nox: NAOX_ENTFA - Experimental evidence at protein level: Swiss-Prot protein existence level 1. Catalyzes the four-electron reduction of molecular oxygen to water. From Enterococcus faecalis (strain ATCC 700802 / V583).
   1843..1866    +  CDS            FLAG: FLAG® epitope tag, followed by an enterokinase cleavage site
   1915..1931    -  protein_bind   lac operator: The lac repressor binds to the lac operator to inhibit transcription in E. coli. This inhibition can be relieved by adding lactose or isopropyl-β-D-thiogalactopyranoside (IPTG). lac repressor encoded by lacI
   1939..1969    -  promoter       lac promoter: promoter for the E. coli lac operon
   1984..2005    -  protein_bind   CAP binding site: CAP binding activates transcription in the presence of cAMP. E. coli catabolite activator protein
   2018..2110    -  CDS            lacI (fragment): lac repressor; lacI; The lac repressor binds to the lac operator to inhibit transcription in E. coli. This inhibition can be relieved by adding lactose or isopropyl-β-D-thiogalactopyranoside (IPTG).
   2293..2881    -  rep_origin     ori: high-copy-number ColE1/pMB1/pBR322/pUC origin of replication
   3052..3867    -  CDS            KanR: aminoglycoside phosphotransferase; aph(3')-Ia; confers resistance to kanamycin in bacteria or G418 (Geneticin®) in eukaryotes
   3868..3972    -  promoter       AmpR promoter: bla
   4067..22      +  CDS            rop (fragment) (across the origin): Rop protein, which maintains plasmids at low copy number; rop
>Addgene plasmid #74448 | pUC57-mitoLbNOX | addgene full sequence | sequence record 203966 | Addgene NGS Result
TGATGACGGTGAAAACCTCTGACACATGCAGCTCCCGGAGACGGTCACAGCTTGTCTGTAAGCGGATGCC
GGGAGCAGACAAGCCCGTCAGGGCGCGTCAGCGGGTGTTGGCGGGTGTCGGGGCTGGCTTAACTATGCGG
CATCAGAGCAGATTGTACTGAGAGTGCACCATATGCGGTGTGAAATACCGCACAGATGCGTAAGGAGAAA
ATACCGCATCAGGCGCCATTCGCCATTCAGGCTGCGCAACTGTTGGGAAGGGCGATCGGTGCGGGCCTCT
TCGCTATTACGCCAGCTGGCGAAAGGGGGATGTGCTGCAAGGCGATTAAGTTGGGTAACGCCAGGGTTTT
CCCAGTCACGACGTTGTAAAACGACGGCCAGTGAAGCGGCCGCATGCTCGCTACAAGGGTCTTTAGCCTC
GTCGGAAAGAGAGCTATCAGCACCTCCGTCTGCGTGAGAGCTCATAAGGTCACCGTGGTCGGATGCACCC
ATGCCGGCACCTTCGCCATCAAGCAAATCCTCGCTGAGCACCCTGACGCCGAGGTCACCGTCTACGAGAG
GAACGATGTGATCTCCTTCCTGTCCTGTGGCATCGCCCTCTACCTGGGCGGAAAAGTGGCCGATCCCCAA
GGCCTCTTCTACAGCTCCCCTGAAGAACTGCAGAAGCTGGGCGCTAATGTGCAGATGAACCACAACGTGC
TGGCCATCGACCCTGACCAAAAGACCGTCACAGTCGAGGACCTCACCAATCACGCCCAGACCACCGAGTC
CTACGACAAACTGGTGATGACCTCCGGAAGCTGGCCTATCGTGCCCAAAATCCCCGGCATCGACAGCGAT
AGGGTGAAGCTCTGCAAGAATTGGGCCCACGCCCAGGCTCTGATTGAGGACGCCAAGGAGGCCAAGAGGA
TCACCGTCATCGGCGCCGGATACATCGGAGCCGAACTGGCCGAGGCCTACTCCACAACAGGCCACGACGT
CACCCTGATTGACGCCATGGCTAGGGTCATGCCCAAGTACTTCGATGCCGACTTCACCGACGTCATCGAA
CAGGACTACAGGGACCATGGCGTGCAACTCGCTCTGGGCGAGACAGTGGAGAGCTTCACCGACAGCGCCA
CCGGCCTCACAATCAAGACAGACAAGAACTCCTATGAGACCGACCTGGCCATCCTCTGCATTGGCTTTAG
GCCCAACACAGACCTGCTGAAAGGCAAAGTGGACATGGCCCCTAACGGCGCCATCATTACCGACGACTAC
ATGAGGTCCAGCAACCCTGATATTTTCGCTGCTGGCGACTCCGCCGCCGTCCATTACAACCCCACACACC
AAAACGCCTACATTCCCCTCGCTACCAACGCCGTCAGGCAGGGAATCCTCGTCGGAAAGAACCTCGTCAA
GCCCACAGTGAAGTACATGGGAACCCAGTCCAGCTCCGGACTGGCCCTCTATGACAGGACAATTGTCTCC
ACAGGCCTCACACTGGCCGCCGCCAAGCAACAAGGCCTCAATGCCGAGCAGGTCATCGTGGAGGACAACT
ATAGGCCCGAGTTCATGCCTTCCACCGAGCCCGTCCTCATGAGCCTGGTCTTCGACCCCGATACACACAG
AATCCTGGGAGGCGCCCTGATGTCCAAATACGACGTGTCCCAGAGCGCTAATACCCTGTCCGTCTGCATC
CAGAACGAGAACACCATCGATGACCTGGCCATGGTGGACATGCTGTTCCAGCCCAATTTCGACAGGCCCT
TCAACTACCTGAACATTCTCGCCCAGGCTGCCCAAGCTAAAGTGGCCCAATCCGTCAACGCTGGTGGATC
TGGTGGATCTGGTGGATCTATGGATTACAAGGATGACGATGACAAGTAAACGCGTCTTGGCTCGAGCATG
GTCATAGCTGTTTCCTGTGTGAAATTGTTATCCGCTCACAATTCCACACAACATACGAGCCGGAAGCATA
AAGTGTAAAGCCTGGGGTGCCTAATGAGTGAGCTAACTCACATTAATTGCGTTGCGCTCACTGCCCGCTT
TCCAGTCGGGAAACCTGTCGTGCCAGCTGCATTAATGAATCGGCCAACGCGCGGGGAGAGGCGGTTTGCG
TATTGGGCGCTCTTCCGCTTCCTCGCTCACTGACTCGCTGCGCTCGGTCGTTCGGCTGCGGCGAGCGGTA
TCAGCTCACTCAAAGGCGGTAATACGGTTATCCACAGAATCAGGGGATAACGCAGGAAAGAACATGTGAG
CAAAAGGCCAGCAAAAGGCCAGGAACCGTAAAAAGGCCGCGTTGCTGGCGTTTTTCCATAGGCTCCGCCC
CCCTGACGAGCATCACAAAAATCGACGCTCAAGTCAGAGGTGGCGAAACCCGACAGGACTATAAAGATAC
CAGGCGTTTCCCCCTGGAAGCTCCCTCGTGCGCTCTCCTGTTCCGACCCTGCCGCTTACCGGATACCTGT
CCGCCTTTCTCCCTTCGGGAAGCGTGGCGCTTTCTCATAGCTCACGCTGTAGGTATCTCAGTTCGGTGTA
GGTCGTTCGCTCCAAGCTGGGCTGTGTGCACGAACCCCCCGTTCAGCCCGACCGCTGCGCCTTATCCGGT
AACTATCGTCTTGAGTCCAACCCGGTAAGACACGACTTATCGCCACTGGCAGCAGCCACTGGTAACAGGA
TTAGCAGAGCGAGGTATGTAGGCGGTGCTACAGAGTTCTTGAAGTGGTGGCCTAACTACGGCTACACTAG
AAGAACAGTATTTGGTATCTGCGCTCTGCTGAAGCCAGTTACCTTCGGAAAAAGAGTTGGTAGCTCTTGA
TCCGGCAAACAAACCACCGCTGGTAGCGGTGGTTTTTTTGTTTGCAAGCAGCAGATTACGCGCAGAAAAA
AAGGATCTCAAGAAGATCCTTTGATCTTTTCTACGGGGTCTGACGCTCAGTGGAACGAAAACTCACGTTA
AGGGATTTTGGTCATGAGATTATCAAAAAGGATCTTCACCTAGATCCTTTTAAATTAAAAATGAAGTTTT
AAATCAATCTAAAGTATATATGAGTAAACTTGGTCTGACAGTTAGAAAAACTCATCGAGCATCAAATGAA
ACTGCAATTTATTCATATCAGGATTATCAATACCATATTTTTGAAAAAGCCGTTTCTGTAATGAAGGAGA
AAACTCACCGAGGCAGTTCCATAGGATGGCAAGATCCTGGTATCGGTCTGCGATTCCGACTCGTCCAACA
TCAATACAACCTATTAATTTCCCCTCGTCAAAAATAAGGTTATCAAGTGAGAAATCACCATGAGTGACGA
CTGAATCCGGTGAGAATGGCAAAAGTTTATGCATTTCTTTCCAGACTTGTTCAACAGGCCAGCCATTACG
CTCGTCATCAAAATCACTCGCATCAACCAAACCGTTATTCATTCGTGATTGCGCCTGAGCGAGACGAAAT
ACGCGATCGCTGTTAAAAGGACAATTACAAACAGGAATCGAATGCAACCGGCGCAGGAACACTGCCAGCG
CATCAACAATATTTTCACCTGAATCAGGATATTCTTCTAATACCTGGAATGCTGTTTTCCCAGGGATCGC
AGTGGTGAGTAACCATGCATCATCAGGAGTACGGATAAAATGCTTGATGGTCGGAAGAGGCATAAATTCC
GTCAGCCAGTTTAGTCTGACCATCTCATCTGTAACATCATTGGCAACGCTACCTTTGCCATGTTTCAGAA
ACAACTCTGGCGCATCGGGCTTCCCATACAATCGATAGATTGTCGCACCTGATTGCCCGACATTATCGCG
AGCCCATTTATACCCATATAAATCAGCATCCATGTTGGAATTTAATCGCGGCCTAGAGCAAGACGTTTCC
CGTTGAATATGGCTCATACTCTTCCTTTTTCAATATTATTGAAGCATTTATCAGGGTTATTGTCTCATGA
GCGGATACATATTTGAATGTATTTAGAAAAATAAACAAATAGGGGTTCCGCGCACATTTCCCCGAAAAGT
GCCACCTGACGTCTAAGAAACCATTATTATCATGACATTAACCTATAAAAATAGGCGTATCACGAGGCCC
TTTCGTCTCGCGCGTTTCGG
