>Addgene plasmid #74448 | pUC57-mitoLbNOX | depositor partial sequence | sequence record 140412 | LbNOX with Not1 and Mlu1 restriction sites, linker, Flag tag and stop codon
GCGGCCGCATGCTCGCTACAAGGGTCTTTAGCCTCGTCGGAAAGAGAGCTATCAGCACCTCCGTCTGCGT
GAGAGCTCATAAGGTCACCGTGGTCGGATGCACCCATGCCGGCACCTTCGCCATCAAGCAAATCCTCGCT
GAGCACCCTGACGCCGAGGTCACCGTCTACGAGAGGAACGATGTGATCTCCTTCCTGTCCTGTGGCATCG
CCCTCTACCTGGGCGGAAAAGTGGCCGATCCCCAAGGCCTCTTCTACAGCTCCCCTGAAGAACTGCAGAA
GCTGGGCGCTAATGTGCAGATGAACCACAACGTGCTGGCCATCGACCCTGACCAAAAGACCGTCACAGTC
GAGGACCTCACCAATCACGCCCAGACCACCGAGTCCTACGACAAACTGGTGATGACCTCCGGAAGCTGGC
CTATCGTGCCCAAAATCCCCGGCATCGACAGCGATAGGGTGAAGCTCTGCAAGAATTGGGCCCACGCCCA
GGCTCTGATTGAGGACGCCAAGGAGGCCAAGAGGATCACCGTCATCGGCGCCGGATACATCGGAGCCGAA
CTGGCCGAGGCCTACTCCACAACAGGCCACGACGTCACCCTGATTGACGCCATGGCTAGGGTCATGCCCA
AGTACTTCGATGCCGACTTCACCGACGTCATCGAACAGGACTACAGGGACCATGGCGTGCAACTCGCTCT
GGGCGAGACAGTGGAGAGCTTCACCGACAGCGCCACCGGCCTCACAATCAAGACAGACAAGAACTCCTAT
GAGACCGACCTGGCCATCCTCTGCATTGGCTTTAGGCCCAACACAGACCTGCTGAAAGGCAAAGTGGACA
TGGCCCCTAACGGCGCCATCATTACCGACGACTACATGAGGTCCAGCAACCCTGATATTTTCGCTGCTGG
CGACTCCGCCGCCGTCCATTACAACCCCACACACCAAAACGCCTACATTCCCCTCGCTACCAACGCCGTC
AGGCAGGGAATCCTCGTCGGAAAGAACCTCGTCAAGCCCACAGTGAAGTACATGGGAACCCAGTCCAGCT
CCGGACTGGCCCTCTATGACAGGACAATTGTCTCCACAGGCCTCACACTGGCCGCCGCCAAGCAACAAGG
CCTCAATGCCGAGCAGGTCATCGTGGAGGACAACTATAGGCCCGAGTTCATGCCTTCCACCGAGCCCGTC
CTCATGAGCCTGGTCTTCGACCCCGATACACACAGAATCCTGGGAGGCGCCCTGATGTCCAAATACGACG
TGTCCCAGAGCGCTAATACCCTGTCCGTCTGCATCCAGAACGAGAACACCATCGATGACCTGGCCATGGT
GGACATGCTGTTCCAGCCCAATTTCGACAGGCCCTTCAACTACCTGAACATTCTCGCCCAGGCTGCCCAA
GCTAAAGTGGCCCAATCCGTCAACGCTGGTGGATCTGGTGGATCTGGTGGATCTATGGATTACAAGGATG
ACGATGACAAGTAAACGCGT
