>Addgene plasmid #74448 | pUC57-mitoLbNOX | addgene partial sequence | sequence record 148000 | M13pUC-Fwd 5'-CCCAGTCACGACGTTGTAAAACG-3'
GTCTTTAGCCTCGTCGGAAAGAGAGCTATCAGCACCTCCGTCTGCGTGAGAGCTCATAAGGTCACCGTGG
TCGGATGCACCCATGCCGGCACCTTCGCCATCAAGCAAATCCTCGCTGAGCACCCTGACGCCGAGGTCAC
CGTCTACGAGAGGAACGATGTGATCTCCTTCCTGTCCTGTGGCATCGCCCTCTACCTGGGCGGAAAAGTG
GCCGATCCCCAAGGCCTCTTCTACAGCTCCCCTGAAGAACTGCAGAAGCTGGGCGCTAATGTGCAGATGA
ACCACAACGTGCTGGCCATCGACCCTGACCAAAAGACCGTCACAGTCGAGGACCTCACCAATCACGCCCA
GACCACCGAGTCCTACGACAAACTGGTGATGACCTCCGGAAGCTGGCCTATCGTGCCCAAAATCCCCGGC
ATCGACAGCGATAGGGTGAAGCTCTGCAAGAATTGGGCCCACGCCCAGGCTCTGATTGAGGACGCCAAGG
AGGCCAAGAGGATCACCGTCATCGGCGCCGGATACATCGGAGCCGAACTGGCCGAGGCCTACTCCACAAC
AGGCCACGACGTCACCCTGATTGACGCCATGGCTAGGGTCATGCCCAAGTACTTCGATGCCGACTTCACC
GACGTCATCGAACAGGACTACAGGGACCATGGCGTGCAACTCGCTCTGGGCGAGACAGTGGAGAGCTTCA
CCGACAGCGCCACCGGCCTCACAATCAAGACAGACAAGAACTCCTATGAGACCGACCTGGCCATCCTCTG
CATTGGCTTTAGGCCCAACACAGACCTGCTGAAAGGCAAAGTGGACATGGCCCCTAACGGCGCCATCATT
ACCGACGACTACATGAGGTCCAGCAACCCTGATATTTTCGCTGCTGGCGACTCCGCCGCCGTCCATTACA
ACC
