>Addgene plasmid #74448 | pUC57-mitoLbNOX | addgene partial sequence | sequence record 148738 | M13pUC-Rev 5'-AGCGGATAACAATTTCACACAGG-3'
CCAAGACGCGTTTACTTGTCATCGTCATCCTTGTAATCCATAGATCCACCAGATCCACCAGATCCACCAG
CGTTGACGGATTGGGCCACTTTAGCTTGGGCAGCCTGGGCGAGAATGTTCAGGTAGTTGAAGGGCCTGTC
GAAATTGGGCTGGAACAGCATGTCCACCATGGCCAGGTCATCGATGGTGTTCTCGTTCTGGATGCAGACG
GACAGGGTATTAGCGCTCTGGGACACGTCGTATTTGGACATCAGGGCGCCTCCCAGGATTCTGTGTGTAT
CGGGGTCGAAGACCAGGCTCATGAGGACGGGCTCGGTGGAAGGCATGAACTCGGGCCTATAGTTGTCCTC
CACGATGACCTGCTCGGCATTGAGGCCTTGTTGCTTGGCGGCGGCCAGTGTGAGGCCTGTGGAGACAATT
GTCCTGTCATAGAGGGCCAGTCCGGAGCTGGACTGGGTTCCCATGTACTTCACTGTGGGCTTGACGAGGT
TCTTTCCGACGAGGATTCCCTGCCTGACGGCGTTGGTAGCGAGGGGAATGTAGGCGTTTTGGTGTGTGGG
GTTGTAATGGACGGCGGCGGAGTCGCCAGCAGCGAAAATATCAGGGTTGCTGGACCTCATGTAGTCGTCG
GTAATGATGGCGCCGTTAGGGGCCATGTCCACTTTGCCTTTCAGCAGGTCTGTGTTGGGCCTAAAGCCAA
TGCAGAGGATGGCCAGGTCGGTCTCATAGGAGTTCTTGTCTGTCTTGATTGTGAGGCCGGTGGCGCTGTC
GGTGAAGCTCTCCACTGTCTCGCCCAGAGCGAGTTGCACGCCATGGTCCCTGTAGTCCTGTTCGATGACG
TCGGTGAAGTCGGCATCGAAGTACTTGGGCATGACCCTAGCCATGGCGTCAATCAGGGTGACGTCGTGGC
CTGTTGTGGAGTAGGCCTCGGCCAGTTCGGCTCCGATGTATCCGGCGCCGATGACGGTGATCCTCTTGGC
CTCCTTGGCGTCCTCAATCAGAGCCTGGGCGTGGGCCCAATTCTTGCAGAGCTT
